Addgene plasmid #14559: pMX Vav1 Y3F/DH* (L213Q) uGFP
Depositing lab: Joan Brugge. Depositing organization: Harvard Medical School. Publication: An active form of Vav1 induces migration of mammary epithelial cells by stimulating secretion of an epidermal growth factor receptor ligand. Wilsbacher JL, Moores SL, Brugge JS. Cell Commun Signal. 2006 May 18;4:5. doi: 10.1186/1478-811X-4-5. PubMed 16709244.
Backbone
  Vector backbone: pMX-uGFP
  Vector type: Mammalian Expression, Retroviral
Growth in bacteria
  Bacterial resistance: Ampicillin, 100 μg/mL
  Growth temperature: 37°C
  Growth strain: DH5alpha
  Copy number: Unknown
Gene/Insert
  Gene/Insert name: Vav1
  Species: H. sapiens (human)
  Mutation: Y3F (Y142, Y160, Y174)/DH* (L213Q)
  Entrez Gene: VAV1 (a.k.a. VAV)
  Tag / fusion protein: GFP (C terminal on backbone)
  Cloning method: Restriction Enzyme
  Sequencing primers: 5′ n/a
Resource information
  A portion of this plasmid was derived from a plasmid made by: pMX-uGFP was a gift of Eugene Koh
Terms and licenses: Academic/Nonprofit Terms; Industry Terms: Not Available to Industry
Depositor comments: The Gateway cloning system (Invitrogen) was used to subclone human Vav1 into pMX-uGFP. The L213Q mutation in the DH domain was made using the QuikChange kit (Stratagene).
How to cite: pMX Vav1 Y3F/DH* (L213Q) uGFP was a gift from Joan Brugge (Addgene plasmid # 14559 ; http://n2t.net/addgene:14559 ; RRID:Addgene_14559)
