[The description below was written by a language model from this plasmid's Addgene catalogue record.]
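Description:
pMX Vav1 Y3F/DH* (L213Q) uGFP is a retroviral mammalian expression plasmid built on the pMX-uGFP backbone. It is propagated in E. coli under ampicillin selection; the record lists copy number as unknown and does not name the origin of replication. No feature table is provided, so the promoter and viral elements are not documented. pMX-family vectors generally rely on Moloney murine leukemia virus long terminal repeats and a packaging signal, so that transcripts made in a packaging cell line are encapsidated and delivered to target cells, where the integrated provirus drives insert expression from the 5′ LTR. No mammalian drug-selection marker is recorded, and GFP fluorescence is presumably the means of identifying transduced cells.

The insert is human VAV1, which encodes a guanine nucleotide exchange factor for Rho-family GTPases, fused at its C terminus to a GFP supplied by the backbone. It carries two sets of mutations. In Y3F, tyrosines 142, 160 and 174 are changed to phenylalanine. These residues lie in the regulatory acidic region, and the associated publication describes an active form of Vav1, consistent with this substitution relieving autoinhibition. DH* is an L213Q change in the Dbl-homology domain, the catalytic exchange-factor domain, and is the kind of mutation typically used to disable exchange activity. The combination therefore appears intended as a control to test whether effects of activated Vav1 depend on its exchange function, although the record does not say so directly.

The catalogue field gives restriction enzyme cloning, whereas the depositor comments say Vav1 was transferred into the backbone by Gateway recombination and L213Q was introduced by site-directed mutagenesis. The associated work examined Vav1-induced migration of mammary epithelial cells through secretion of an EGF receptor ligand.
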