>Addgene plasmid #14559 | pMX Vav1 Y3F/DH* (L213Q) uGFP | addgene partial sequence | sequence record 21365 | 14559 with EGFP-N
TCTCGCCCTTGCTACCATGGTGGAATTGACCACTTTGTACAAGAAAGCTGGGTCGCAGTATTCAGAATAA
TCTTCCTCCACGTAGTTGGCAGGGAACCAGCCAACCCGGCCATAGATCTCCCCTCGCCACCAGCCTTGCT
GTCCCTTCTTGTTAAGGATCTTGATGATGTCACCCTCCTTGAGCGACAGCTCTGATCGGTCTCGGGCGCA
GAAGTCATAGCGGGCTTTGGCTGTGCCAAAATACTTTGTGCTTCCCACTGCTGGCCTGCTGATGGTTCTC
TTTTCAGGCTCCTTGAAGGGGAACTGCAAGGTGGTGTCCAGAGACTTGAAGCAATCCTTTAGAGAGTTCT
GCTGGTAAAACTCCACCAGCTCCGTAAGCCCCCGGAAAGCCTTTTTCTCTGTGATCCGGTACAGTCCTTC
TGCTGTCATGATTTTAATGTGCTTGACCTCGACGTTATATTTAATGCTGATGGCAAATTCTGCTGCATCC
TTCACCCTCTGCCGCACCAAGAAAGTCCCGTCCGAGCGGTTGGCCAGGATGCTCTCTGCCCCTGCCCGCT
CCATGGGGCCTGCGTACCAGAGATGAACAGACAGGTCCTGAGGAGGGCCATGGACATAGGGCTTCACCCT
GTTACAAGGAAACCAGCCAATTTCATTAGTAGATGTATTTCTGCCCTCCCACCAGTTCTGTTCAGCCTCA
GCCTTCGTGAGCTCCACAATGTCTCCAGGGTTGAGCCGTAGAAAGGGTCCAATGGCTCCAGGGGGTGGAG
GAAGCCCGTAGTATTCCTGAAACACCTCCATCTTGGGCAGACCCAGCTCATTCCTCTTTTTGTCCTGAGC
CCTGCGATGTAGTTTGTCCTTCTTCATAGTTCCTGGGAAATCTTGCCCATGTCGGCCACATGGAGGGAAC
CC
