>Addgene plasmid #14559 | pMX Vav1 Y3F/DH* (L213Q) uGFP | addgene partial sequence | sequence record 21366 | 14559 with pBMN5'
GACTGGCCGGATCCCAGTGTGGTGGAATTGAACAAGTTTGTACAAAAAAGCAGGCTTAACCATGGAGCTG
TGGCGCCAATGCACCCACTGGCTCATCCAGTGCCGGGTGCTGCCGCCCAGCCACCGCGTGACCTGGGATG
GGGCTCAGGTGTGTGAACTGGCCCAGGCCCTCCGGGATGGTGTCCTTCTGTGTCAGCTGCTTAACAACCT
GCTACCCCATGCCATCAACCTGCGTGAGGTCAACCTGCGCCCCCAGATGTCCCAGTTCCTGTGCCTTAAG
AACATTAGAACCTTCCTGTCCACCTGCTGTGAGAAGTTCGGCCTCAAGCGGAGCGAGCTCTTCGAAGCCT
TTGACCTCTTCGATGTGCAGGATTTTGGCAAGGTCATCTACACCCTGTCTGCTCTGTCCTGGACCCCGAT
CGCCCAGAACAGGGGGATCATGCCCTTCCCCACCGAGGAGGAGAGTGTAGGTGATGAAGACATCTTCAGT
GGCCTGTCCGACCAGATCGACGACACGGTGGAGGAGGATGAGGACCTGTTTGACTGCGTGGAGAATGAGG
AGGCGGAAGGCGACGAGATCTTTGAGGACCTCATGCGCTCGGAGCCCGTGTCCATGCCGCCCAAGATGAC
AGAGTATGACAAGCGCTGCTGCTGCCTGCGGGAGAT
