>Addgene plasmid #14559 | pMX Vav1 Y3F/DH* (L213Q) uGFP | addgene partial sequence | sequence record 51201 | pMX-S1811 5'-GACGGCATCGCAGCTTGGATACAC-3'
GGGTGGACCATCCTCTAGACTGCCGGATCCCAGTGTGGTGGAATTGAACAAGTTTGTACAAAAAAGCAGG
CTTAACCATGGAGCTGTGGCGCCAATGCACCCACTGGCTCATCCAGTGCCGGGTGCTGCCGCCCAGCCAC
CGCGTGACCTGGGATGGGGCTCAGGTGTGTGAACTGGCCCAGGCCCTCCGGGATGGTGTCCTTCTGTGTC
AGCTGCTTAACAACCTGCTACCCCATGCCATCAACCTGCGTGAGGTCAACCTGCGCCCCCAGATGTCCCA
GTTCCTGTGCCTTAAGAACATTAGAACCTTCCTGTCCACCTGCTGTGAGAAGTTCGGCCTCAAGCGGAGC
GAGCTCTTCGAAGCCTTTGACCTCTTCGATGTGCAGGATTTTGGCAAGGTCATCTACACCCTGTCTGCTC
TGTCCTGGACCCCGATCGCCCAGAACAGGGGGATCATGCCCTTCCCCACCGAGGAGGAGAGTGTAGGTGA
TGAAGACATCTTCAGTGGCCTGTCCGACCAGATCGACGACACGGTGGAGGAGGATGAGGACCTGTTTGAC
TGCGTGGAGAATGAGGAGGCGGAAGGCGACGAGATCTTTGAGGACCTCATGCGCTCGGAGCCCGTGTCCA
TGCCGCCCAAGATGACAGAGTATGACAAGCGCTGCTGCTGCCTGCGGGAGATCCAGCAGACGGAGGAGAA
GTACACTGACACGCAGGGCTCCATCCAGCAGCATTTCTTGAAGCCCCTGC
